>Addgene plasmid #48318 | pET His6 StrepII TEV co-transformation cloning vector (13K-HR) | depositor full sequence | sequence record 69800 | Full Sequence
GCGTTGCGCTCACTGCCCGCTTTCCAGTCGGGAAACCTGTCGTGCCAGCTGCATTAATGAATCGGCCAAC
GCGCGGGGAGAGGCGGTTTGCGTATTGGGCGCCAGGGTGGTTTTTCTTTTCACCAGTGAGACGGGCAACA
GCTGATTGCCCTTCACCGCCTGGCCCTGAGAGAGTTGCAGCAAGCGGTCCACGCTGGTTTGCCCCAGCAG
GCGAAAATCCTGTTTGATGGTGGTTAACGGCGGGATATAACATGAGCTGTCTTCGGTATCGTCGTATCCC
ACTACCGAGATGTCCGCACCAACGCGCAGCCCGGACTCGGTAATGGCGCGCATTGCGCCCAGCGCCATCT
GATCGTTGGCAACCAGCATCGCAGTGGGAACGATGCCCTCATTCAGCATTTGCATGGTTTGTTGAAAACC
GGACATGGCACTCCAGTCGCCTTCCCGTTCCGCTATCGGCTGAATTTGATTGCGAGTGAGATATTTATGC
CAGCCAGCCAGACGCAGACGCGCCGAGACAGAACTTAATGGGCCCGCTAACAGCGCGATTTGCTGGTGAC
CCAATGCGACCAGATGCTCCACGCCCAGTCGCGTACCGTCTTCATGGGAGAAAATAATACTGTTGATGGG
TGTCTGGTCAGAGACATCAAGAAATAACGCCGGAACATTAGTGCAGGCAGCTTCCACAGCAATGGCATCC
TGGTCATCCAGCGGATAGTTAATGATCAGCCCACTGACGCGTTGCGCGAGAAGATTGTGCACCGCCGCTT
TACAGGCTTCGACGCCGCTTCGTTCTACCATCGACACCACCACGCTGGCACCCAGTTGATCGGCGCGAGA
TTTAATCGCCGCGACAATTTGCGACGGCGCGTGCAGGGCCAGACTGGAGGTGGCAACGCCAATCAGCAAC
GACTGTTTGCCCGCCAGTTGTTGTGCCACGCGGTTGGGAATGTAATTCAGCTCCGCCATCGCCGCTTCCA
CTTTTTCCCGCGTTTTCGCAGAAACGTGGCTGGCCTGGTTCACCACGCGGGAAACGGTCTGATAAGAGAC
ACCGGCATACTCTGCGACATCGTATAACGTTACTGGTTTCACATTCACCACCCTGAATTGACTCTCTTCC
GGGCGCTATCATGCCATACCGCGAAAGGTTTTGCGCCATTCGATGGTGTCCGGGATCTCGACGCTCTCCC
TTATGCGACTCCTGCATTAGGAAATTAATACGACTCACTATAGGGAGACCACAACGGTTTCCCTCTAGTG
CCGGCTCCGGAGAGCTCTTTAATTAAGCGGCCGCCCTGCAGGACTCGAGTTCTAGAAATAATTTTGTTTA
ACTTTAAGAAGGAGATATACATATGAAATCTTCTCACCATCACCATCACCATGGTTCTTCTGCTAGCTGG
AGCCACCCGCAGTTCGAAAAAGGCGCCGAAAACCTGTACTTCCAATCCAATATTGGAAGTGGATAACGGA
TCCGCGATCGCGGCGCGCCACCTGGTGGCCGGCCGGTACCACGCGTGCGCGCTGATCCGGCTGCTAACAA
AGCCCGAAAGGAAGCTGAGTTGGCTGCTGCCACCGCTGAGCAATAACTAGCATAACCCCTTGGGGCCTCT
AAACGGGTCTTGAGGGGTTTTTTGCTGAAACCTCAGGCATTTGAGAAGCACACGGTCACACTGCTTCCGG
TAGTCAATAAACCGGTAAACCAGCAATAGACATAAGCGGCTATTTAACGACCCTGCCCTGAACCGACGAC
AAGCTGACGACCGGGTCTCCGCAAGTGGCACTTTTCGGGGAAATGTGCGCGGAACCCCTATTTGTTTATT
TTTCTAAATACATTCAAATATGTATCCGCTCATGAATTAATTCTTAGAAAAACTCATCGAGCATCAAATG
AAACTGCAATTTATTCATATCAGGATTATCAATACCATATTTTTGAAAAAGCCGTTTCTGTAATGAAGGA
GAAAACTCACCGAGGCAGTTCCATAGGATGGCAAGATCCTGGTATCGGTCTGCGATTCCGACTCGTCCAA
CATCAATACAACCTATTAATTTCCCCTCGTCAAAAATAAGGTTATCAAGTGAGAAATCACCATGAGTGAC
GACTGAATCCGGTGAGAATGGCAAAAGTTTATGCATTTCTTTCCAGACTTGTTCAACAGGCCAGCCATTA
CGCTCGTCATCAAAATCACTCGCATCAACCAAACCGTTATTCATTCGTGATTGCGCCTGAGCGAGACGAA
ATACGCGGTCGCTGTTAAAAGGACAATTACAAACAGGAATCGAATGCAACCGGCGCAGGAACACTGCCAG
CGCATCAACTATATTTTCACCTGAATCAGGATATTCTTCTAATACCTGGAATGCTGTTTTCCCGGGGATC
GCAGTGGTGAGTAACCATGCATCATCAGGAGTACGGATAAAATGCTTGATGGTCGGAAGAGGCATAAATT
CCGTCAGCCAGTTTAGTCTGACCATCTCATCTGTAACATCATTGGCAACGCTACCTTTGCCATGTTTCAG
AAACAACTCTGGCGCATCGGGCTTCCCATACAATCGATAGATTGTCGCACCTGATTGCCCGACATTATCG
CGAGCCCATTTATACCCATATAAATCAGCATCCATGTTGGAATTTAATCGCGGCCTAGAGCAAGACGTTT
CCCGTTGAATATGGCTCATACTCTTCCTTTTTCATTATTATTGAAGCATTTATCAGGGTTATTGTCTCAT
GAGCGGATACATATTTGAATGTATTTAGAAAAATAAACAAATAGGCATGCTAGCGCAGAAACGTCCTAGA
AGATGCCAGGAGGATACTTAGCAGAGAGACAATAAGGCCGGAGCGAAGCCGTTTTTCCATAGGCTCCGCC
CCCCTGACGAACATCACGAAATCTGACGCTCAAATCAGTGGTGGCGAAACCCGACAGGACTATAAAGATA
CCAGGCGTTTCCCCCTGATGGCTCCCTCTTGCGCTCTCCTGTTCCCGTCCTGCGGCGTCCGTGTTGTGGT
GGAGGCTTTACCCAAATCACCACGTCCCGTTCCGTGTAGACAGTTCGCTCCAAGCTGGGCTGTGTGCAAG
AACCCCCCGTTCAGCCCGACTGCTGCGCCTTATCCGGTAACTATCATCTTGAGTCCAACCCGGAAAGACA
CGACAAAACGCCACTGGCAGCAGCCATTGGTAACTGAGAATTAGTGGATTTAGTTATCGAGAGTCTTGAA
GTGGTGGCCTAACAGAGGCTACACTGAAAGGACAGTATTTGGTATCTGCGCTCCACTAAAGCCAGTTACC
AGGTTAAGCAGTTCCCCAACTGACTTAACCTTCGATCAAACCGCCTCCCCAGGCGGTTTTTTCGTTTACA
GAGCAGGAGATTACGACGATCGTAAAAGGATCTCAAGAAGATCCTTTACGGATTCCCGACACCATCACTC
TTGATTTCAGTGCAATTTATCTCTTCAAATGTAGCACCTGAAGTCAGCCCCATACGATATAAGTTGTAAT
TCTCATGTTAGTCATGCCCCGCGCCCACCGGAAGGAGCTGACTGGGTTGAAGGCTCTCAAGGGCATCGGT
CGAGATCCCGGTGCCTAATGAGTGAGCTAACTTACATTAATT
Features (pLannotate 1.2.2; 16 found; start..end, strand, type, name):
     10..1092    -  CDS            lacI: lac repressor; lacI; The lac repressor binds to the lac operator to inhibit transcription in E. coli. This inhibition can be relieved by adding lactose or isopropyl-β-D-thiogalactopyranoside (IPTG).
   1093..1170    -  promoter       lacI promoter: lacI
   1178..1213    -  CDS            TcR (fragment): tetracycline efflux protein; tet; confers resistance to tetracycline
   1216..1234    +  promoter       T7 promoter: promoter for bacteriophage T7 RNA polymerase
   1323..1345    +  RBS            RBS: efficient ribosome binding site from bacteriophage T7 gene 10 (Olins and Rangwala, 1989)
   1365..1382    +  CDS            6xHis: 6xHis affinity tag
   1398..1420    +  CDS            Strep-Tag II (fragment): peptide that binds Strep-Tactin®, an engineered form of streptavidin
   1428..1444    +  CDS            TEV site (fragment): tobacco etch virus (TEV) protease recognition and cleavage site
   1530..1579    +  CDS            SET1 (fragment): solubility-enhancement tag derived from T7 phage gene 10B
   1587..1634    +  terminator     T7 terminator: transcription terminator for bacteriophage T7 RNA polymerase
   1798..1855    +  promoter       AmpR promoter (fragment): bla
   1864..2679    -  CDS            KanR: aminoglycoside phosphotransferase; aph(3')-Ia; confers resistance to kanamycin in bacteria or G418 (Geneticin®) in eukaryotes
   2680..2771    -  promoter       AmpR promoter: bla
   2789..3424    -  rep_origin     ColA ori: Plasmids containing the ColA origin of replication can be propagated in E. coli cells that contain additional plasmids with compatible origins.
   3509..3573    -  CDS            TcR (fragment): tetracycline efflux protein; tet; confers resistance to tetracycline
   3588..3609    -  protein_bind   CAP binding site: CAP binding activates transcription in the presence of cAMP. E. coli catabolite activator protein
