[The description below was written by a language model from this plasmid's Addgene catalogue record and pLannotate feature annotations shown in this document.]
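Description:
pET His6 StrepII TEV co-transformation cloning vector (13K-HR) is an empty 3,612 bp bacterial expression backbone of the pET family, designed for ligation-independent cloning (LIC) and modelled on the Novagen Duet co-expression system. It replicates in E. coli from a ColA origin, listed as low copy. This origin is compatible with other replicons, so the plasmid can be maintained in cells that carry additional plasmids. Selection is by kanamycin, through an aminoglycoside phosphotransferase gene driven by a bla-type promoter. A lacI gene with its own promoter supplies lac repressor, consistent with IPTG-inducible expression.

The expression cassette consists of a T7 promoter, the T7 gene 10 ribosome binding site, an N-terminal His6 tag, a StrepII tag and a TEV protease recognition site, followed downstream by a T7 terminator. No insert is present. According to the depositor, a gene of interest is amplified with LIC overhangs and annealed into the SspI-linearised vector, giving a fusion protein whose dual affinity tag can be removed with TEV protease. The annotation lists the StrepII and TEV elements only as partial matches. It also reports short tetracycline-resistance, SET1 and AmpR promoter fragments, which look like backbone remnants or partial matches rather than functional parts.

In the 13-series scheme each gene is carried on its own vector: 13K (ColA, kanamycin), 13S (CDF, spectinomycin) and the 2-series transfer vectors (ColE1, ampicillin). These are co-transformed so that the subunits of a complex are expressed at roughly equal levels. Because the 13-series is compatible with the 2-series vectors, polycistronic expression is available as a fallback if co-transformation fails.
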