Addgene plasmid #48318: pET His6 StrepII TEV co-transformation cloning vector (13K-HR)
Purpose: (Empty Backbone)
Depositing lab: Scott Gradia. Depositing organization: University of California, Berkeley.
Backbone
  Vector backbone: pET
  Backbone size (bp): 3612
  Vector type: Bacterial Expression
  Tag / fusion protein: His6 (N terminal on backbone); StrepII (N terminal on backbone)
Growth in bacteria
  Bacterial resistance: Kanamycin, 50 μg/mL
  Growth temperature: 37°C
  Growth strain: XL1 Blue
  Copy number: Low Copy
Gene/Insert
  Gene/Insert name: None
Terms and licenses: Academic/Nonprofit Terms; Industry Terms: Not Available to Industry
Depositor comments: This plasmid is an empty vector to be used with a LIC cloning protocol.It has a TEV cleavable His6-StrepII fusion tag on the N-terminus and a Kan resistance. To clone into this vector, add LIC fusion tags to the 5' end of your PCR primers. Forward - 5'TACTTCCAATCCAATGCA3' Reverse - 5'TTATCCACTTCCAATGTTATTA3' Linearize the plasmid with SspI and gel purify. When digesting the DNA with T4 polymerase for LIC, use dCTP for insert and dGTP for vector. The 13-series vectors were designed to enable rapid cloning for a co-expression system. Vectors are based on Novagen's Duet system. Each gene is expressed on its own vector, which has been optimized so that each gene expresses at approximately equal levels. The 13-series vectors are all compatible with 2-series transfer vectors, so if cotransformation fails, there is a readily available backup in polycistronic expression. 13S CDF origin SpecR13K ColA origin KanR2-series transfer ColE1 origin AmpR13S vectors must be cotransformed with a 2-series vector for optimal expression (that is, the presence of an empty 2A-T vector enhances expression of a gene in 13S). For triple expressions, the proteins all seem to express at approximately equal levels. Genes in the CDF vector consistently express at very slightly lower levels, so if you're trying to pull down stoichiometric complexes, it's probably best to put His6-fusion protein in this vector. More information on this vector can be found through http://qb3.berkeley.edu/qb3/macrolab/
How to cite: pET His6 StrepII TEV co-transformation cloning vector (13K-HR) was a gift from Scott Gradia (Addgene plasmid # 48318 ; http://n2t.net/addgene:48318 ; RRID:Addgene_48318)
