>Addgene plasmid #48318 | pET His6 StrepII TEV co-transformation cloning vector (13K-HR) | addgene partial sequence | sequence record 71744 | LacI-R 5'-GGCATACTCTGCGACATCGT-3'
CATTCACCACCCTGAATTGACTCTCTTCCGGGCGCTATCATGCCATACCGCGAAAGGTTTTGCGCCATTC
GATGGTGTCCGGGATCTCGACGCTCTCCCTTATGCGACTCCTGCATTAGGAAATTAATACGACTCACTAT
AGGGAGACCACAACGGTTTCCCTCTAGTGCCGGCTCCGGAGAGCTCTTTAATTAAGCGGCCGCCCTGCAG
GACTCGAGTTCTAGAAATAATTTTGTTTAACTTTAAGAAGGAGATATACATATGAAATCTTCTCACCATC
ACCATCACCATGGTTCTTCTGCTAGCTGGAGCCACCCGCAGTTCGAAAAAGGCGCCGAAAACCTGTACTT
CCAATCCAATATTGGAAGTGGATAACGGATCCGCGATCGCGGCGCGCCACCTGGTGGCCGGCCGGTACCA
CGCGTGCGCGCTGATCCGGCTGCTAACAAAGCCCGAAAGGAAGCTGAGTTGGCTGCTGCCACCGCTGAGC
AATAACTAGCATAACCCCTTGGGGCCTCTAAACGGGTCTTGAGGGGTTTTTTGCTGAAACCTCAGGCATT
TGAGAAGCACACGGTCACACTGCTTCCGGTAGTCAATAAACCGGTAAACCAGCAATAGACATAAGCGGCT
ATTTAACGACCCTGCCCTGAACCGACGACAAGCTGACGACCGGGTCTCCGCAAGTGGCACTTTTCGGGGA
AATGTGCGCGGAACCCCTATTTGTTTATTTTTCTAAATACATTCAAATATGTATCCGCTCATGAATTAAT
TCTTAGAAAAACTCATCGAGCATCAAATGAAACTGCAATTTATTCATATCAGGATTATCAATACCATATT
TTTGAAAAAGCCGTTTCTGTAATGAAGGAGAAAACTCACCGAGGCAGTTCCATAGGATGGCAAGATCCTG
GTATCGGTCTGCGATTCCGACTCGTCCAACATCAATACAACCTATTAATTTCCCCTCGTCAAAAATAAGG
TTATCAAGTGAGAAATCACCATGAGTGACGACTGAATCCGGTGAGAATGGCAAAAGTTTATGCATTTCTT
TCCAGA
